Addgene plasmid #237848: QSOX1-P2
Purpose: Study the role and mechanism of the QSOX1-P2 3' UTR in regulation gene function.
Depositing lab: Angela Ting. Depositing organization: University of Texas MD Anderson Cancer Center. Publication: Differentiation in the human urothelia is defined by distinct alternative polyadenylation. Le NB, Sona S, Santo B, Zhang Y, Ou R, Schweickart RA, Kochat V, Padron WI, Rai K, Lee SH, Yi JM, Wessely O, Lee BH, Ting AH. Cell Rep. 2026 Jan 13;45(1):116839. doi: 10.1016/j.celrep.2025.116839. PubMed 41533515.
Backbone
  Vector backbone: pmirGLO Dual-Luciferase miRNA Target Expression Vector
  Vector type: Mammalian Expression
Growth in bacteria
  Bacterial resistance: Ampicillin, 100 μg/mL
  Growth temperature: 37°C
  Growth strain: DH5alpha
  Copy number: High Copy
Gene/Insert
  Gene/Insert name: QSOX1-P2 3'UTR
  Species: H. sapiens (human)
  Entrez Gene: QSOX1 (a.k.a. Q6, QSCN6)
  Cloning method: Gibson Cloning
Terms and licenses: Academic/Nonprofit Terms; Industry Terms: Not Available to Industry
How to cite: QSOX1-P2 was a gift from Angela Ting (Addgene plasmid # 237848 ; http://n2t.net/addgene:237848 ; RRID:Addgene_237848)
