[The description below was written by a language model from this plasmid's Addgene catalogue record and pLannotate feature annotations shown in this document.]
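Description:
QSOX1-P2 is a mammalian expression reporter plasmid built on the pmirGLO Dual-Luciferase miRNA Target Expression Vector, carrying a human QSOX1 3' UTR isoform ("P2") introduced by Gibson cloning. It is propagated in E. coli as a high-copy plasmid through a ColE1/pUC-type origin and selected with ampicillin via the β-lactamase gene and its promoter. A ColE1 cer region, which helps keep plasmids monomeric, is also annotated.

The feature table shows the two reporter units characteristic of this backbone. The experimental reporter is the synthetic luc2 firefly luciferase driven by a PGK promoter (annotated as the mouse version). Between the end of the luc2 coding sequence and the remnant multiple cloning site and SV40 poly(A) signal lies a stretch of roughly 3.3 kb with no meaningful annotation. This position is consistent with the QSOX1-P2 3' UTR insert, although the table does not label it, and the record gives neither the insert's boundaries nor the exact meaning of "P2." The second unit is an SV40 enhancer/early promoter driving human codon-optimized Renilla luciferase followed by a NeoR/KanR sequence and a synthetic poly(A) signal, which provides an internal normalization control and potentially G418 selection in mammalian cells. Several very short annotated fragments (tnpA, M13 ori, pBBR1 oriV, T7 terminator, SET1, large T antigen) are probably partial matches from automated annotation rather than functional elements.

Because the 3' UTR is fused downstream of firefly luciferase, changes in the firefly-to-Renilla signal ratio report how this UTR affects transcript stability or translation. The stated purpose is to study the role and mechanism of the QSOX1-P2 3' UTR in gene regulation, and the associated work concerns alternative polyadenylation in human urothelial differentiation.
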