Features (pLannotate 1.2.2; 19 found; start..end, strand, type, name):
      1..589     +  rep_origin     ori: high-copy-number ColE1/pMB1/pBR322/pUC origin of replication
    747..1607    -  CDS            AmpR: β-lactamase; bla; confers resistance to ampicillin, carbenicillin, and related antibiotics
   1608..1712    -  promoter       AmpR promoter: bla
   1755..1847    +  CDS            tnpA (fragment): TN5P_ECOLX - Also known as tnp. Experimental evidence at protein level: Swiss-Prot protein existence level 1. Mediates transposition of transposon Tn5 by a 'cut and paste' mechanism. First, the monomeric transposase binds the 19 bp inverted DNA repeats flanking the transposon. Then, dimerization of the DNA- bound transposase creates a synaptic DNA complex. After nicking of the first DNA strand, excision of the transposon proceeds through a series of intermediates. The transposase then mediates the insertion of the transposon at a new site by strand transfer. The activity of the wild- type tran
   1868..1916    -  polyA_signal   poly(A) signal: synthetic polyadenylation signal
   1980..2772    -  CDS            NeoR/KanR (fragment): aminoglycoside phosphotransferase from Tn5; aph(3')-II (or nptII); confers resistance to neomycin, kanamycin, and G418 (Geneticin®)
   2823..3755    -  CDS            hRluc: Renilla luciferase human codon-optimized
   3806..4163    -  promoter       SV40 promoter: SV40 enhancer and early promoter
   4228..4279    +  misc_feature   bom (fragment): basis of mobility region from pBR322
   4280..4312    -  rep_origin     M13 ori (fragment): M13 bacteriophage origin of replication; arrow indicates direction of (+) strand synthesis
   4317..4385    +  CDS            large T antigen (fragment): large T antigen from SV40 (simian virus 40)
   4408..4529    +  polyA_signal   SV40 poly(A) signal: SV40 polyadenylation signal
   4551..4570    -  terminator     T7 terminator (fragment): transcription terminator for bacteriophage T7 RNA polymerase
   4578..4627    -  CDS            SET1 (fragment): solubility-enhancement tag derived from T7 phage gene 10B
   4634..4658    -  misc_feature   MCS (fragment): pUC18/19 multiple cloning site
   5044..5068    -  rep_origin     pBBR1 oriV (fragment): replication origin of the broad-host-range plasmid pBBR1 from Bordetella bronchiseptica; requires the pBBR1 Rep protein for replication
   7956..9608    -  CDS            luciferase: firefly luciferase synthetic luc2 version of the luciferase gene
   9655..10154   -  promoter       PGK promoter: mouse phosphoglycerate kinase 1 promoter
  10211..10494   -  misc_feature   cer region: ColE1-derived recombination site that helps to maintain plasmids as monomers
>Addgene plasmid #237848 | QSOX1-P2 | addgene full sequence | sequence record 472286 | Addgene NGS Result
TTGAAATCCTTTTTTTCTGCGCGTAATCTGCTGCTTGCAAACAAAAAAACCACCGCTACCAGCGGTGGTT
TGTTTGCCGGATCAAGAGCTACCAACTCTTTTTCCGAAGGTAACTGGCTTCAGCAGAGCGCAGATACCAA
ATACTGTCCTTCTAGTGTAGCCGTAGTTAGGCCACCACTTCAAGAACTCTGTAGCACCGCCTACATACCT
CGCTCTGCTAATCCTGTTACCAGTGGCTGCTGCCAGTGGCGATAAGTCGTGTCTTACCGGGTTGGACTCA
AGACGATAGTTACCGGATAAGGCGCAGCGGTCGGGCTGAACGGGGGGTTCGTGCACACAGCCCAGCTTGG
AGCGAACGACCTACACCGAACTGAGATACCTACAGCGTGAGCTATGAGAAAGCGCCACGCTTCCCGAAGG
GAGAAAGGCGGACAGGTATCCGGTAAGCGGCAGGGTCGGAACAGGAGAGCGCACGAGGGAGCTTCCAGGG
GGAAACGCCTGGTATCTTTATAGTCCTGTCGGGTTTCGCCACCTCTGACTTGAGCGTCGATTTTTGTGAT
GCTCGTCAGGGGGGCGGAGCCTATGGAAAAACGCCAGCAACGCGGCCTTTTTACGGTTCCTGGCCTTTTG
CTGGCCTTTTGCTCACATGTTCTTTCCTGCGTTATCCCCTGATTCTGTGGATAACCGTATTACCGCCTTT
GAGTGAGCTGATACCGGTTGGGCGTCGCTTGGTCGGTCATTTCGAATTACCAATGCTTAATCAGTGAGGC
ACCTATCTCAGCGATCTGTCTATTTCGTTCATCCATAGTTGCCTGACTCCCCGTCGTGTAGATAACTACG
ATACGGGAGGGCTTACCATCTGGCCCCAGTGCTGCAATGATACCGCGAGACCCACGCTCACCGGCTCCAG
ATTTATCAGCAATAAACCAGCCAGCCGGAAGGGCCGAGCGCAGAAGTGGTCCTGCAACTTTATCCGCCTC
CATCCAGTCTATTAATTGTTGCCGGGAAGCTAGAGTAAGTAGTTCGCCAGTTAATAGTTTGCGCAACGTT
GTTGCCATTGCTACAGGCATCGTGGTGTCACGCTCGTCGTTTGGTATGGCTTCATTCAGCTCCGGTTCCC
AACGATCAAGGCGAGTTACATGATCCCCCATGTTGTGCAAAAAAGCGGTTAGCTCCTTCGGTCCTCCGAT
AGTTGTCAGAAGTAAGTTGGCCGCAGTGTTATCACTCATGGTTATGGCAGCACTGCATAATTCTCTTACT
GTCATGCCATCCGTAAGATGCTTTTCTGTGACTGGTGAGTACTCAACCAAGTCATTCTGAGAATAGTGTA
TGCGGCGACCGAGTTGCTCTTGCCCGGCGTCAATACGGGATAATACCGCGCCACATAGCAGAACTTTGAA
AGTGCTCATCATTGGAAAACGTTCTTCGGGGCGAAAACTCTCAAGGATCTTACCGCTGTTGAGATCCAGT
TCGATGTAACCCACTCGTGCACCCAACTGATCTTCAGCATCTTTTACTTTCACCAGCGTTTCTGGGTGAG
CAAAAACAGGAAGGCAAAATGCCGCAAAAAAGGGAATAAGGGCGACACGGAAATGTTGAATACTCATACT
CTTCCTTTTTCAATATTATTGAAGCATTTATCAGGGTTATTGTCTCATGAGCGGATACATATTTGAATGT
ATTTAGAAAAATAAACAAATAGGGGTTCCGCGCACATTTCCCCGAAAAGTGCCACCTGACGTCTAAGAAA
CCATTACGTAGAAAGCCAGTCCGCAGAAACGGTGCTGACCCCGGATGAATGTCAGCTACTGGGCTATCTG
GACAAGGGAAAACGCAAGCGCAAAGAGGATCCTTATCGCTATCGATTCACACAAAAAACCAACACACAGA
TGTAATGAAAATAAAGATATTTTATTGCGGCCATCGTGATGGCAGGTTGGGCGTCGCTTGGTCGGTCATT
TCGAACCCCAGAGTCCCGCTCAGAAGAACTCGTCAAGAAGGCGATAGAAGGCGATGCGCTGCGAATCGGG
AGCGGCGATACCGTAAAGCACGAGGAAGCGGTCAGCCCATTCGCCGCCAAGCTCTTCAGCAATATCACGG
GTAGCCAACGCTATGTCCTGATAGCGGTCCGCCACACCCAGCCGGCCACAGTCGATGAATCCAGAAAAGC
GGCCATTTTCCACCATGATATTCGGCAAGCAGGCATCGCCATGGGTCACGACGAGATCCTCGCCGTCGGG
CATGCGCGCCTTGAGCCTGGCGAACAGTTCGGCTGGCGCGAGCCCCTGATGCTCTTCGTCCAGATCATCC
TGATCGACAAGACCGGCTTCCATCCGAGTACGTGCTCGCTCGATGCGATGTTTCGCTTGGTGGTCGAATG
GGCAGGTAGCCGGATCAAGCGTATGCAGCCGCCGCATTGCATCAGCCATGATGGATACTTTCTCGGCAGG
AGCAAGGTGAGATGACAGGAGATCCTGCCCCGGCACTTCGCCCAATAGCAGCCAGTCCCTTCCCGCTTCA
GTGACAACGTCGAGCACAGCTGCGCAAGGAACGCCCGTCGTGGCCAGCCACGATAGCCGCGCTGCCTCGT
CCTGCAGTTCATTCAGGGCACCGGACAGGTCGGTCTTGACAAAAAGAACCGGGCGCCCCTGCGCTGACAG
CCGGAACACGGCGGCATCAGAGCAGCCGATTGTCTGTTGTGCCCAGTCATAGCCGAATAGCCTCTCCACC
CAAGCGGCCGGAGAACCTGCGTGCAATCCATCTTGTTCAATCCCTCCGGAGCCTCCGCCACCTGATCCGC
CACCTCCGCTCCCACCACCGGTCTGCTCGTTCTTCAGCACGCGCTCCACGAAGCTCTTGATGTACTTACC
CATTTCATCTGGAGCGTCCTCCTGGCTGAAGTGGAGGCCCTTCACCTTCACGAACTCGGTGTTAGGGAAC
TTCTTAGCTCCCTCGACAATAGCGTTGGAAAAGAACCCAGGGTCGGACTCGATGAACATCTTAGGCAGAT
CGTCGCTGGCCCGAAGGTAGGCGTTGTAGTTGCGGACAATCTGGACGACGTCGGGCTTGCCTCCCTTAAC
GAGAGGGATCTCGCGAGGCCAGGAGAGGGTAGGCCGTCTAACCTCGCCCTTCTCCTTGAATGGCTCCAGG
TAGGCAGCGAACTCCTCAGGCTCCAGTTTCCGCATGATCTTGCTTGGGAGCATGGTCTCGACGAAGAAGT
TATTCTCAAGCACCATTTTCTCGCCCTCTTCGCTCTTGATCAGGGCGATATCCTCCTCGATGTCAGGCCA
CTCGTCCCAGGACTCGATCACGTCCACGACACTCTCAGCATGGACGATGGCCTTGATCTTGTCTTGGTGC
TCGTAGGAGTAGTGAAAGGCCAGACAAGCCCCCCAGTCGTGGCCCACAAAGATGATTTTCTTTGGAAGGT
TCAGCAGCTCGAACCAAGCGGTGAGGTACTTGTAGTGATCCAGGAGGCGATATGAGCCATTCCCGCTCTT
GCCGGACTTACCCATTCCGATCAGATCAGGGATGATGCATCTAGCCACGGGCTCGATGTGAGGCACGACG
TGCCTCCACAGGTAGCTGGAGGCAGCGTTACCATGCAGAAAAATCACGGCGTTCTCGGCGTGCTTCTCGG
AATCATAGTAGTTGATGAAGGAGTCCAGCACGTTCATTTGCTTGCAGCGAGCCCACCACTGAGGCCCAGT
GATCATGCGTTTGCGTTGCTCGGGGTCGTACACCTTGGAAGCCATGGTGGCTCCAGCCTTTGGTTCGAGA
CTGTTGTGTCAGAAGAATCAAGCTTTTTGCAAAAGCCTAGGCCTCCAAAAAAGCCTCCTCACTACTTCTG
GAATAGCTCAGAGGCCGAGGCGGCCTCGGCCTCTGCATAAATAAAAAAAATTAGTCAGCCATGGGGCGGA
GAATGGGCGGAACTGGGCGGAGTTAGGGGCGGGATGGGCGGAGTTAGGGGCGGGACTATGGTTGCTGACT
AATTGAGATGCATGCTTTGCATACTTCTGCCTGCTGGGGAGCCTGGGGACTTTCCACACCTGGTTGCTGA
CTAATTGAGATGCATGCTTTGCATACTTCTGCCTGCTGGGGAGCCTGGGGACTTTCCACACCCTAACTGA
CACACATTCCACAGCTGGTTCTTTCCGCCTCAGAAGGTACCTAACCAAGTTCCTCTTTCAGAGGTTATTT
CAGGCCATGGTGCTGCGCAGATCCGCGTATGCGGTGTGAAATACCGCACAGATGCGTAAGGAGAAAATAC
CGCATCAGGAAATTGTAAGCGTTAATATTTTGTTAAAATTCGATTTTACCACATTTGTAGAGGTTTTACT
TGCTTAAAAAAACCTCCCACATCTCCCCCTGAACCTGAAACATAAAATGAATGCAATTGTTGTTGTTAAC
TTGTTTATTGCAGCTTATAATGGTTACAAATAAAGCAATAGCATCACAAATTTCACAAATAAAGCATTTT
TTTCACTGCATTCTAGTTGTGGTTTGTCCAAACTCATCAATGTATCTTATCATGTCTGCTCGAAGCGGCC
GCCCCAAGGGGTTATGCTAGTTATTGCTCAGCGGTGGCAGCAGCCAACTCAGCTTCCTTTCGGGCTTTGT
TAGCAGCCGGATCAGCTTGCATGCCTGCAGGTCGACTCGACATGAGCAGTGGGCTACCATTATTAAGCAC
TTAGTGTTTGCCCAGCATGGTACAACAATCTGGTAGGTGGGTAGTTTATCTCCAATGACACATGGGGACA
AGAGGATAAGTTATCTTGCCCAAAGTCACACAGCCAGTGAGTGTTGGAAGCTGGATTCAAACCCAGACGT
CAGATTCCAGAGTCCATTCTCTTCAAGGCTGGACTTGACCCCACCCTGACCCAGGGCCCAGATTTGAGGG
CTCTCTCTGAGCCCACCTGACTTTCCTCCAGGGTCAAGGCTGGCTGGGTCCCCTGGAGCCCTCTCCTCCA
CCCCCACACCCAGAGGACAGGCTGCATCAGGGGTCTTCCCACCCCCACCCCATACCAAGGCTGCTGGAGA
GGAGCCTGGCCCAAGGTGGCGCTGCCCCTCTTGGACCTCCAAGAATGCCGCATGGAGCAGCCCCTCAGGG
CTGTAGTCCCTCTACACCTACATTGGGCCCCTCCAGCCTGGACCCCCACCCCTCCCACTTCCTGGCTTCC
CATCCTTCAGGTCTCGCAGAAGCCTCCTCAACACCCTCCCTGCTTGGTCTCTATCCTTCAGAACCCTCAT
CACAACCTGTCCTTGCCTCTAGAACGGAAGCCCCATAGCAGCAGGGACCACGTATCTGTTTTAGCTTCAG
TTTCTAGCCCAGTGCAGCATTGTGAAAATCCTTAGTAATATTTTTAAAAAGTTTTCGAATTCTACTTTTC
TTTGCTGACTTGGCATGTGCTTTCTCCTCTGCCCGTAACCCCCGTTCCTCCTTATTTCCTTGCTAACACC
TACTCGTCTTTCAAAGCTCCATGCCACTGTCTCCTTGAGGAAATTGTTCCTGTGCCCCCAGTAGGTAACA
CACCAGACAGAGGCGAGATTCTCTATCCCGCCCCAGACAAGGAGCCTTTGCTTTGCAGGGCTCCCCTTGG
GACCCTCTCTTGCCAGGAGAGCCTCTAGAGAAGCCATCTAGAAGGGCATTCAAGACTCAGCAAGCTCCAG
CTCCCAGCCTGGCAGACTGGGTGGGGGAGGGCCCAGCTGGTGGGCGAGGCTGGTTTATCGATGTTGCCGA
GAGCCCTGGGGAAATCAAGGTGAAAGGCAGCCACGCTGCTGAGGAGGCCCACCCGTTTATCAACCAGAGG
GGCTGGGGCCGGGCGAAAAGAGGCTTGGCTGCCAGAGGCAGCTGTGAGGTGGGAGGTCCACACCACTCCG
TGGACCTGGAGGCTGGGCTACACACTGTGCAGCCCGGGCTGCTGCGACAGTGTTTCCAACATGGCGCTAA
TTCTAGGTAACTAAGTTTGGCTTTAGAAATACCGTCACTGGAGCCACAGGGCTTGCTGACAGAAATCCCC
AGCACTTGGCATTGGGCAAGGAGCCCTTAGGGGGTGAAGGGCAGGCTTATTCAGCGGCCTTGGTGCAGTG
GGCACACAGGGCACCGGCCCTGGGAGCCTCTGTCTTCCTCTTGCAGGCCAGGGTTGCCTCCTGATTGTGG
GTTCCTGTCTGTCTCTCAGGCCCCCAGCCAGGGCCAGCCCAAGGGAGCAGGGGGTGCAGAGCACAACCAG
GAGGATGGAGCCAATGGGTGCCTGGAGCAGGGGCACAGAGAGGGAGTCCAACCCAGGAGCCCAGCAAGGC
GCTGCAGCTAAAGAGGTCAAGGGAAACATGCAGGGAGACTGCCATCCCTCCCCAGCCCCAGCTGCCCCAT
AGCAGGAGTGGCCTTGGCATCCCACCTGCTCCACATAGCACCCAGGCCATCTGAGCAGAGTGAAGATGTC
AAAGAGAAAACCAAATCGGATTGAGGCTCCTGCTCCCCCTTAATGAGGTTCATTATCAGCAGCTCTGATC
CTTGTAAAACCCAGCAGGCCGGATTAGGGGCAGGCTCTCTAATCCTGGCTGACTCCTCCCCACCGAGTGG
CCAACCCTGCAGCTCTGACAAACAAGCCCTTGCTTCCTGGAGGAGCTGGAATTAGGCAGGTGCAGACAGG
CTTCTCCCTCACCAGCCCAGGGCACTGAGGCAGGAGCTCTCAGGGAGGATTGGGGCAGGGGGTGGCAAGG
CTGCACATCCAGAGGCCTGTCTCCGTGCATGAAAAGGCCATGGGGTTTGGGTGCAGACAGTTCTATGGGC
AGTCTGTGGCCAGGAGCTGTGTGTGCTGAGGGACATCGAGTCTGGCTGCATTCCAGGTGAGGCTGGTCTC
TGTGCATTCTGTCCAGACTGGACACTAGGTCTCCAAGTAGCAAGTTAAAGAACACACCAATGCTTGCCTT
AACAAAAATAATTTATTCCACACACCTCCCAAGGCAGGGGGTAGCGTGGGAATCAAGCATGTGTAAGGCA
CTGCCCCCGCCAGACCCTTCTAACTTCTGCACACTGGAAGGTGAAACCTGGAGAGAGAAGACACTCCCCT
CCCTAGCTTCTACCTGGCACCCTCCAAAGATGAGCATTCATCTTGGAGACCAAAATAAAAAAGGACAAAA
GACCAGGCTCAGAGGGAGCAGAGCTCAATGGGGGGAAGTGAAAGCAGCCATCTTCTCCTGCAGCTAAGCC
AGGGCAAGGCACTAGAGACCCACATCCTTCCCATGCCACCAACTCGTCAGGTCCCACCAAGCAAGCCACT
CACCCTACAGCCCAGCAACCATGGCTTGCCTCACCTGGGAGACCAGCACGACTTCCAGAAGCTTCCAAAC
CCCACCCTGAAGCCAAACCCCACCCAGGAGGTCTGAGGAGCTGGAGGCTGGCCAGGCATAGAGGGCCCGG
GGTGGTCCTTCCTCCCAGGGTGCAAAGGCTTCTTCATTGTCCGGAAGGGAGCAGGGTGGGCGGAGCCCCA
GCAGCTAGTGAGGAGTTCCATTCCAGCCCACCCAGCTGGGGGACCCTCCTCTGGCTTCACTTGCCCCAGT
TGAGGGCCAAGACCAAGCAGGAGAGACTGAGGCTCCAGTGAGAATGAGGCAGGACTTCAAATAAGCTGAA
AAACAGGAATGTGGTGCTAAGAGGCCAGGGACTGAGCTGCCCTATGCCCACTGCCCGGGGCTGCCCTCCC
TGCACAGCAGGGGAACCTGGACCCTGCTCCTGTCTTTTGTGTCAAAGGAGCTCTCTGTCCTAGCAACCCC
AAGAAGCTTCACTGGAGCAACTCGTTTTCCTGAATTTCCCACACTTCTAGGCCAGACAAGGAGCAAGGGG
TGGGAGGGGAGGGAATGGGGTCAGGGGGCTTGAGGTGCCTAGAGATGGCAGCTCCCTCTCCCGCCTCCTC
CCCAGGTGGTACTCGAGGCTAGCGAGCTCGTTTAAACAACTAGAATTACACGGCGATCTTGCCGCCCTTC
TTGGCCTTAATGAGAATCTCGCGGATCTTGCGGGCGTCCAACTTGCCGGTCAGTCCTTTAGGCACCTCGT
CCACGAACACAACACCACCGCGCAGCTTCTTGGCGGTTGTAACCTGGCTGGCCACATAGTCCACGATCTC
CTTCTCGGTCATGGTTTTACCGTGTTCCAGCACGACGACTGCGGCGGGCAGCTCGCCGGCATCGTCGTCG
GGCAGGCCGGCGACCCCGGCGTCGAAGATGTTGGGGTGTTGCAGCAGGATGCTCTCCAGTTCGGCTGGGG
CTACCTGGTAGCCCTTGTATTTGATCAGGCTCTTCAGCCGGTCCACGATGAAGAAGTGCTCGTCCTCGTC
CCAGTAGGCGATGTCGCCGCTGTGCAGCCAGCCGTCCTTGTCGATGAGAGCGTTTGTAGCCTCGGGGTTG
TTAACGTAGCCGCTCATGATCATGGGGCCACGGACGCACAGCTCGCCGCGCTGGTTCACACCCAGTGTCT
TACCGGTGTCCAAGTCCACCACCTTAGCCTCGAAGAAGGGCACCACCTTGCCTACTGCGCCAGGCTTGTC
GTCCCCTTCGGGGGTGATCAGAATGGCGCTGGTTGTTTCTGTCAGGCCGTAGCCCTGGCGGATGCCTGGT
AGGTGGAAGCGTTTGGCCACGGCCTCACCTACCTCCTTGCTGAGCGGCGCCCCGCCGCTGGCGATCTCGT
GCAAGTTGCTTAGGTCGTACTTGTCGATGAGAGTGCTCTTAGCGAAGAAGCTAAATAGTGTGGGCACCAG
CAGGGCAGATTGAATCTTATAGTCTTGCAAGCTGCGCAAGAATAGCTCCTCCTCGAAGCGGTACATGAGC
ACGACCCGAAAGCCGCAGATCAAGTAGCCCAGCGTGGTGAACATGCCGAAGCCGTGGTGAAATGGCACCA
CGCTGAGGATAGCGGTGTCGGGGATGATCTGGTTGCCGAAGATGGGGTCGCGGGCATGACTGAATCGGAC
ACAAGCGGTGCGGTGCGGTAGGGCTACGCCCTTGGGCAATCCGGTACTGCCACTACTGTTCATGATCAGG
GCGATGGTTTTGTCCCGGTCGAAGCTCTCGGGCACGAAGTCGTACTCGTTGAAGCCGGGTGGCAAATGGG
AAGTCACGAAGGTGTACATGCTTTGGAAGCCCTGGTAGTCGGTCTTGCTATCCATGATGATGATCTTTTG
TATGATCGGTAGCTTCTTTTGCACGTTGAGGATCTTTTGCAGCCCTTTCTTGCTCACGAATACGACGGTG
GGCTGGCTGATGCCCATGCTGTTCAGCAGCTCGCGCTCGTTGTAGATGTCGTTAGCTGGGGCCACAGCCA
CACCGATGAACAGGGCACCCAACACGGGCATGAAGAACTGCAAGCTATTCTCGCTGCACACCACGATCCG
ATGGTTTGTATTCAGCCCATAGCGCTTCATAGCTTCTGCCAGCCGAACGCTCATCTCGAAGTACTCGGCG
TAGGTAATGTCCACCTCGATATGTGCGTCGGTAAAGGCGATGGTGCCGGGCACCAGGGCGTAGCGCTTCA
TGGCTTTGTGCAGCTGCTCGCCGGCGGTCCCGTCTTCGAGTGGGTAGAATGGCGCTGGGCCCTTCTTAAT
GTTTTTGGCATCTTCCATGGTGGCTTTACCAACAGTACCGGATTGCCAAGCTTGGGCTGCAGGTCGAAAG
GCCCGGAGATGAGGAAGAGGAGAACAGCGCGGCAGACGTGCGCTTTTGAAGCGTGCAGAATGCCGGGCCT
CCGGAGGACCTTCGGGCGCCCGCCCCGCCCCTGAGCCCGCCCCTGAGCCCGCCCCCGGACCCACCCCTTC
CCAGCCTCTGAGCCCAGAAAGCGAAGGAGCAAAGCTGCTATTGGCCGCTGCCCCAAAGGCCTACCCGCTT
CCATTGCTCAGCGGTGCTGTCCATCTGCACGAGACTAGTGAGACGTGCTACTTCCATTTGTCACGTCCTG
CACGACGCGAGCTGCGGGGCGGGGGGGAACTTCCTGACTAGGGGAGGAGTAGAAGGTGGCGCGAAGGGGC
CACCAAAGAACGGAGCCGGTTGGCGCCTACCGGTGGATGTGGAATGTGTGCGAGGCCAGAGGCCACTTGT
GTAGCGCCAAGTGCCCAGCGGGGCTGCTAAAGCGCATGCTCCAGACTGCCTTGGGAAAAGCGCCTCCCCT
ACCCGGTAGATCTCGATCCTCTACGCCGGACGCATCGTGGCCGGAGTACTGCGGTTTATCTCGATGGCTA
CGAGGGCAGACAGTAAGTGGATTTACCATAATCCCTTAATTGTACGCACCGCTAAAACGCGTTCAGCGCG
ATCACGGCAGCAGACAGGTAAAAATGGCAACAAACCACCCGAAAAACTGCCGCAATCGCGCCTGATAAAT
TTTAACCGTATGAATACCTATGCAACCAGAGGGTACAGGCCACATTACCCCCACTTAATCCACTGAAGCT
GCCATTTTTCATGGTTTCACCATCCCAGCGAAGGGCCATCCAGCGTGCGTTCCTGTATTTCCGGACTATA
AAAGGATCTAGGTGAAGATCCTTTTTGATAATCTCATGACCAAAATCCCTTAACGTGAGTTTTCGTTCCA
CTGAGCGTCAGACCCCGTAGAAAAGATCAAAGGATCTTC
